Addgene plasmid #143521: TFORF1564
Purpose: Lentiviral vector for overexpressing transcription factor ORFs with unique 24-bp barcodes. Barcodes facilitate identification of transcription factors in pooled screens.
Depositing lab: Feng Zhang. Depositing organization: Broad Institute. Publication: A transcription factor atlas of directed differentiation. Joung J, Ma S, Tay T, Geiger-Schuller KR, Kirchgatterer PC, Verdine VK, Guo B, Arias-Garcia MA, Allen WE, Singh A, Kuksenko O, Abudayyeh OO, Gootenberg JS, Fu Z, Macrae RK, Buenrostro JD, Regev A, Zhang F. Cell. 2023 Jan 5;186(1):209-229.e26. doi: 10.1016/j.cell.2022.11.026. PubMed 36608654.
Backbone
  Vector backbone: pLX_TRC317
  Backbone manufacturer: Broad Institute Genetic Perturbation Platform
  Backbone size w/o insert (bp): 8264
  Vector type: Mammalian Expression, Lentiviral
  Selectable markers: Puromycin
Growth in bacteria
  Bacterial resistance: Ampicillin, 100 μg/mL
  Growth temperature: 37°C
  Growth strain: NEB Stable
  Copy number: High Copy
Gene/Insert
  Gene/Insert name: ZNF682
  Species: H. sapiens (human)
  Insert size (bp): 1598
  Entrez Gene: ZNF682 (a.k.a. BC39498_3)
  Promoter: EF1a
  Cloning method: Unknown
  Sequencing primers: 5′ GGGTGGAGACTGAAGTTAGGCCAG; 3′ CACATAGCGTAAAAGGAGCAACATAG
Terms and licenses: Academic/Nonprofit Terms; Industry Terms: Not Available to Industry
Depositor comments: NM_033196,ENST00000397165 . The transcription factor ORF portion of this plasmid was synthesized by Genewiz. Please test multiple small colonies in case of plasmid recombination. To make this collection available in a timely manner, a portion of this collection was not fully sequenced by Addgene. If an Addgene verified full plasmid sequence is not available, please contact us prior to placing an order to request the full sequence.
How to cite: TFORF1564 was a gift from Feng Zhang (Addgene plasmid # 143521 ; http://n2t.net/addgene:143521 ; RRID:Addgene_143521)
