[The description below was written by a language model from this plasmid's Addgene catalogue record and pLannotate feature annotations shown in this document.]
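Description:
TFORF1564 is a third-generation-style, self-inactivating lentiviral expression plasmid built on the pLX_TRC317 backbone and carrying the human zinc finger transcription factor ZNF682 as a synthesized open reading frame of about 1.6 kb. It belongs to a large barcoded transcription factor ORF collection in which each clone carries a unique 24-bp barcode, so that the transcription factor delivered to a cell can be identified by sequencing in pooled overexpression screens, such as screens for factors that drive directed differentiation. In bacteria the roughly 9.9 kb plasmid is maintained through a high-copy ColE1/pUC-type origin and selected with ampicillin via β-lactamase. An f1 origin and remnants of a lac/lacZα cloning region are also present. The depositor warns that recombination can occur, as is common for plasmids with repeated LTRs.

The viral genome is transcribed from an RSV promoter fused to a truncated HIV-1 5' LTR, followed by the Ψ packaging signal with a gag fragment, the Rev response element for nuclear export of the full-length RNA, and a cPPT/CTS element that aids nuclear import. It ends in a ΔU3 3' LTR that inactivates LTR promoter activity after integration, with an SV40 polyadenylation signal downstream. Within it, an SV40 early promoter drives puromycin N-acetyltransferase for selection of transduced mammalian cells, and a separate EF-1α promoter provides strong constitutive expression of the ORF, with a WPRE downstream to enhance transcript stability and expression. The automated annotation labels only the first part of the ORF, and as ZNF720. This probably reflects homology among zinc finger family members, since the catalogue entry identifies the insert as ZNF682. The barcode itself is not annotated in the feature table.
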