Features (pLannotate 1.2.2; 31 found; start..end, strand, type, name):
      5..231     +  promoter       RSV promoter: Rous sarcoma virus enhancer/promoter
    232..412     +  LTR            5' LTR (truncated): truncated 5' long terminal repeat (LTR) from HIV-1
    459..584     +  misc_feature   HIV-1 Ψ: packaging signal of human immunodeficiency virus type 1
    568..931     +  CDS            HIV-1 gag (fragment): gag protein from human immunodeficiency virus 1; gag
   1077..1310    +  misc_feature   RRE: The Rev response element (RRE) of HIV-1 allows for Rev-dependent mRNA export from the nucleus to the cytoplasm.
   1687..1713    +  CDS            Rev (fragment): human immunodeficiency virus 1 (HIV-1) Rev protein; rev; enhances nuclear export of unspliced and incompletely spliced viral mRNAs
   1720..1743    +  promoter       SV40 promoter (fragment): SV40 early promoter
   1744..1815    +  promoter       SV40 promoter (fragment): SV40 enhancer and early promoter
   1839..1974    +  rep_origin     SV40 ori: SV40 origin of replication
   2020..2616    +  CDS            PuroR (fragment): puromycin N-acetyltransferase; pac from Streptomyces; confers resistance to puromycin
   2665..2782    +  misc_feature   cPPT/CTS: central polypurine tract and central termination sequence of HIV-1
   2847..2913    +  CDS            small t antigen (fragment): SV40 (simian virus 40) small t antigen
   2920..4098    +  promoter       EF-1α promoter: strong constitutive promoter for human elongation factor EF-1α
   4115..4477    +  CDS            ZNF720: ZN720_HUMAN - Experimental evidence at protein level: Swiss-Prot protein existence level 1. From Homo sapiens (Human).
   5624..5677    +  promoter       U6 promoter (fragment): RNA polymerase III promoter for human U6 snRNA
   5719..6307    +  misc_feature   WPRE: woodchuck hepatitis virus posttranscriptional regulatory element
   6358..6377    +  misc_feature   cPPT/CTS (fragment): central polypurine tract and central termination sequence of HIV-1
   6379..6612    +  LTR            3' LTR (ΔU3): self-inactivating 3' long terminal repeat (LTR) from HIV-1
   6690..6811    +  polyA_signal   SV40 poly(A) signal: SV40 polyadenylation signal
   6851..6986    +  rep_origin     SV40 ori: SV40 origin of replication
   7007..7025    -  promoter       T7 promoter: promoter for bacteriophage T7 RNA polymerase
   7033..7188    +  CDS            lacZα (fragment): LacZα fragment of β-galactosidase; lacZ fragment
   7193..7621    +  rep_origin     f1 ori (sequence partly withheld): f1 bacteriophage origin of replication; arrow indicates direction of (+) strand synthesis
   7674..7778    +  promoter       AmpR promoter: bla
   7779..8639    +  CDS            AmpR: β-lactamase; bla; confers resistance to ampicillin, carbenicillin, and related antibiotics
   8810..9398    +  rep_origin     ori: high-copy-number ColE1/pMB1/pBR322/pUC origin of replication
   9581..9673    +  CDS            lacI (fragment): lac repressor; lacI; The lac repressor binds to the lac operator to inhibit transcription in E. coli. This inhibition can be relieved by adding lactose or isopropyl-β-D-thiogalactopyranoside (IPTG).
   9686..9707    +  protein_bind   CAP binding site: CAP binding activates transcription in the presence of cAMP. E. coli catabolite activator protein
   9722..9752    +  promoter       lac promoter: promoter for the E. coli lac operon
   9760..9776    +  protein_bind   lac operator: The lac repressor binds to the lac operator to inhibit transcription in E. coli. This inhibition can be relieved by adding lactose or isopropyl-β-D-thiogalactopyranoside (IPTG). lac repressor encoded by lacI
   9821..9839    +  promoter       T3 promoter: promoter for bacteriophage T3 RNA polymerase
>Addgene plasmid #143521 | TFORF1564 | addgene full sequence | sequence record 400359 | Addgene NGS Result
TTAATGTAGTCTTATGCAATACTCTTGTAGTCTTGCAACATGGTAACGATGAGTTAGCAACATGCCTTAC
AAGGAGAGAAAAAGCACCGTGCATGCCGATTGGTGGAAGTAAGGTGGTACGATCGTGCCTTATTAGGAAG
GCAACAGACGGGTCTGACATGGATTGGACGAACCACTGAATTGCCGCATTGCAGAGATATTGTATTTAAG
TGCCTAGCTCGATACATAAACGGGTCTCTCTGGTTAGACCAGATCTGAGCCTGGGAGCTCTCTGGCTAAC
TAGGGAACCCACTGCTTAAGCCTCAATAAAGCTTGCCTTGAGTGCTTCAAGTAGTGTGTGCCCGTCTGTT
GTGTGACTCTGGTAACTAGAGATCCCTCAGACCCTTTTAGTCAGTGTGGAAAATCTCTAGCAGTGGCGCC
CGAACAGGGACTTGAAAGCGAAAGGGAAACCAGAGGAGCTCTCTCGACGCAGGACTCGGCTTGCTGAAGC
GCGCACGGCAAGAGGCGAGGGGCGGCGACTGGTGAGTACGCCAAAAATTTTGACTAGCGGAGGCTAGAAG
GAGAGAGATGGGTGCGAGAGCGTCAGTATTAAGCGGGGGAGAATTAGATCGCGATGGGAAAAAATTCGGT
TAAGGCCAGGGGGAAAGAAAAAATATAAATTAAAACATATAGTATGGGCAAGCAGGGAGCTAGAACGATT
CGCAGTTAATCCTGGCCTGTTAGAAACATCAGAAGGCTGTAGACAAATACTGGGACAGCTACAACCATCC
CTTCAGACAGGATCAGAAGAACTTAGATCATTATATAATACAGTAGCAACCCTCTATTGTGTGCATCAAA
GGATAGAGATAAAAGACACCAAGGAAGCTTTAGACAAGATAGAGGAAGAGCAAAACAAAAGTAAGACCAC
CGCACAGCAAGCGGCCGCTGATCTTCAGACCTGGAGGAGGAGATATGAGGGACAATTGGAGAAGTGAATT
ATATAAATATAAAGTAGTAAAAATTGAACCATTAGGAGTAGCACCCACCAAGGCAAAGAGAAGAGTGGTG
CAGAGAGAAAAAAGAGCAGTGGGAATAGGAGCTTTGTTCCTTGGGTTCTTGGGAGCAGCAGGAAGCACTA
TGGGCGCAGCGTCAATGACGCTGACGGTACAGGCCAGACAATTATTGTCTGGTATAGTGCAGCAGCAGAA
CAATTTGCTGAGGGCTATTGAGGCGCAACAGCATCTGTTGCAACTCACAGTCTGGGGCATCAAGCAGCTC
CAGGCAAGAATCCTGGCTGTGGAAAGATACCTAAAGGATCAACAGCTCCTGGGGATTTGGGGTTGCTCTG
GAAAACTCATTTGCACCACTGCTGTGCCTTGGAATGCTAGTTGGAGTAATAAATCTCTGGAACAGATTTG
GAATCACACGACCTGGATGGAGTGGGACAGAGAAATTAACAATTACACAAGCTTAATACACTCCTTAATT
GAAGAATCGCAAAACCAGCAAGAAAAGAATGAACAAGAATTATTGGAATTAGATAAATGGGCAAGTTTGT
GGAATTGGTTTAACATAACAAATTGGCTGTGGTATATAAAATTATTCATAATGATAGTAGGAGGCTTGGT
AGGTTTAAGAATAGTTTTTGCTGTACTTTCTATAGTGAATAGAGTTAGGCAGGGATATTCACCATTATCG
TTTCAGACCCACCTCCCAACCCCGAGGGGACCCATGCATTGCATCTCAATTAGTCAGCAACCAGGTGTGG
AAAGTCCCCAGGCTCCCCAGCAGGCAGAAGTATGCAAAGCATGCGTCTCAATTAGTCAGCAACCATAGTC
CCGCCCCTAACTCCGCCCATCCCGCCCCTAACTCCGCCCAGTTCCGCCCATTCTCCGCCCCATGGCTGAC
TAATTTTTTTTATTTATGCAGAGGCCGAGGCCGCCTCGGCCTCTGAGCTATTCCAGAAGTAGTGAGGAGG
CTTTTTTGGAGGCCTAGGCTTTTGCAAAAAGCTTTCTAGAGGTACCACCGGAGCTTACCATGACCGAGTA
CAAGCCCACGGTGCGCCTCGCCACCCGCGACGACGTCCCCAGGGCCGTACGCACCCTCGCCGCCGCGTTC
GCCGACTACCCCGCCACGCGCCACACCGTCGATCCGGACCGCCACATCGAGCGGGTCACCGAGCTGCAAG
AACTCTTCCTCACGCGCGTCGGGCTCGACATCGGCAAGGTGTGGGTCGCGGACGACGGCGCCGCCGTGGC
GGTCTGGACCACGCCGGAGAGCGTCGAAGCGGGGGCGGTGTTCGCCGAGATCGGCCCGCGCATGGCCGAG
TTGAGCGGTTCCCGGCTGGCCGCGCAGCAACAGATGGAAGGCCTCCTGGCGCCGCACCGGCCCAAGGAGC
CCGCGTGGTTCCTGGCCACCGTCGGCGTCTCGCCCGACCACCAGGGCAAGGGTCTGGGCAGCGCCGTCGT
GCTCCCCGGAGTGGAGGCGGCCGAGCGCGCCGGGGTGCCCGCCTTCCTGGAGACCTCCGCGCCCCGCAAC
CTCCCCTTCTACGAGCGGCTCGGCTTCACCGTCACCGCCGACGTCGAGGTGCCCGAAGGACCGCGCACCT
GGTGCATGACCCGCAAGCCCGGTGCCAGTTAACGAATTCTAGATCTTGAGACAAATGGCAGTATTCATCC
ACAATTTTAAAAGAAAAGGGGGGATTGGGGGGTACAGTGCAGGGGAAAGAATAGTAGACATAATAGCAAC
AGACATACAAACTAAAGAATTACAAAAACAAATTACAAAAATTCAAAATTTTCGGGTTTATTACAGGGAC
AGCAGAGATCCACTTTGGCGCCGGCTCGAGGCCTGCAGGTGCAAAGATGGATAAAGTTTTAAACAGAGAG
GAATCTTTGCAGCTAATGGACCTTCTAGGTCTTGAAAGGAGTGGGAATTGGCTCCGGTGCCCGTCAGTGG
GCAGAGCGCACATCGCCCACAGTCCCCGAGAAGTTGGGGGGAGGGGTCGGCAATTGAACCGGTGCCTAGA
GAAGGTGGCGCGGGGTAAACTGGGAAAGTGATGTCGTGTACTGGCTCCGCCTTTTTCCCGAGGGTGGGGG
AGAACCGTATATAAGTGCAGTAGTCGCCGTGAACGTTCTTTTTCGCAACGGGTTTGCCGCCAGAACACAG
GTAAGTGCCGTGTGTGGTTCCCGCGGGCCTGGCCTCTTTACGGGTTATGGCCCTTGCGTGCCTTGAATTA
CTTCCACCTGGCTGCAGTACGTGATTCTTGATCCCGAGCTTCGGGTTGGAAGTGGGTGGGAGAGTTCGAG
GCCTTGCGCTTAAGGAGCCCCTTCGCCTCGTGCTTGAGTTGAGGCCTGGCCTGGGCGCTGGGGCCGCCGC
GTGCGAATCTGGTGGCACCTTCGCGCCTGTCTCGCTGCTTTCGATAAGTCTCTAGCCATTTAAAATTTTT
GATGACCTGCTGCGACGCTTTTTTTCTGGCAAGATAGTCTTGTAAATGCGGGCCAAGATCTGCACACTGG
TATTTCGGTTTTTGGGGCCGCGGGCGGCGACGGGGCCCGTGCGTCCCAGCGCACATGTTCGGCGAGGCGG
GGCCTGCGAGCGCGGCCACCGAGAATCGGACGGGGGTAGTCTCAAGCTGGCCGGCCTGCTCTGGTGCCTG
GCCTCGCGCCGCCGTGTATCGCCCCGCCCTGGGCGGCAAGGCTGGCCCGGTCGGCACCAGTTGCGTGAGC
GGAAAGATGGCCGCTTCCCGGCCCTGCTGCAGGGAGCTCAAAATGGAGGACGCGGCGCTCGGGAGAGCGG
GCGGGTGAGTCACCCACACAAAGGAAAAGGGCCTTTCCGTCCTCAGCCGTCGCTTCATGTGACTCCACGG
AGTACCGGGCGCCGTCCAGGCACCTCGATTAGTTCTCGAGCTTTTGGAGTACGTCGTCTTTAGGTTGGGG
GGAGGGGTTTTATGCGATGGAGTTTCCCCACACTGAGTGGGTGGAGACTGAAGTTAGGCCAGCTTGGCAC
TTGATGTAATTCTCCTTGGAATTTGCCCTTTTTGAGTTTGGATCTTGGTTCATTCTCAAGCCTCAGACAG
TGGTTCAAAGTTTTTTTCTTCCATTTCAGGTGTCGTGAGGCTAGCACCGCCACCATGGAACTGTTGACAT
TCAGGGATGTGACCATAGAATTCTCTCTGGAGGAGTGGGAGTTTCTGAACCCTGCTCAGCAGAGTTTGTA
TAGGAAAGTGATGCTAGAGAACTACAGAAACCTGGTCTCTCTGGGTCTTACTGTTTCTAAGCCAGAACTG
ATTAGCCGTCTGGAGCAAAGACAGGAGCCCTGGAATGTGAAGAGACATGAGACCATAGCCAAACCCCCAG
CTATGTCTTCTCATTACACTGAAGACCTTTTGCCAGAACAGTGCATGCAAGATTCATTCCAAAAAGTGAT
ACTGAGAAGATATGGAAGCTGTGGACTTGAGGATTTACACTTAAGGAAGGATGGGGAAAATGTGGGTGAG
TGTAAGGATCAAAAAGAAATTTATAATGGACTTAACCAATGTTTGTCAACTCTACCTAGCAAAATTTTCC
CATATAATAAATGTGTGAAAGTCTTTAGTAAATCATCAAATCTAAATAGAGAAAACATAAGACATACTAC
AGAGAAACTTTTCAAATGTATGCAATGTGGCAAAGTCTTTAAATCTCACTCAGGCCTTTCTTATCATAAG
ATAATTCACACTGAAGAGAAACTCTGCATATGTGAGGAATGTGGCAAAACCTTTAAGTGGTTCTCATACC
TTACTAAACATAAGAGAATTCACACTGGAGAGAAACCATACAAATGTGAAGAATGTGGCAAAGCTTTTAA
CTGGTGCTCGAGTCTTACTAAACATAAGAGAATCCATACTGGTGAGAAACCCTACAAATGTGAAGAATGT
GGAAAAGCCTTTCACTGGTGTTCACCCTTTGTTAGACATAAGAAAATTCATACAGGAGAAAAACCCTATA
CATGTGAAGACTGTGGCAGAGCGTTTAACCGGCACTCACATCTCACCAAACATAAGACAATTCACACTGG
AAAGAAACCCTACAAATGTAAAGAATGTGGGAAAGCCTTTAACCACTGCTCACTACTTACTATACATGAG
AGAACCCATACGGGAGAGAAACCCTATAAATGTGAAGAATGTGGCAAAGCTTTTAACTCATCATCAATTC
TTACTGAACATAAGGTAATTCATAGCGGAGAGAAACCCTACAAATGTGAAAAATGTGACAAAGTCTTTAA
GAGGTTCTCATACCTTACTAAACACAAGAGAATTCACACTGGAGAGAAACCCTACAAATGTGAAGAATGT
GGCAAAGCTTTTAACTGGTCCTCAATCCTTACTGAACATAAGAGAATTCATACTGGAGAGAAACCCTACA
ACTGTGAAGAATGTGGAAAAGCCTTTAATCGGTGCTCACACCTTACTAGACATAAGAAAATTCATACTGC
CGTCAAACGCTATAAATGTGAAGAATGTGGCAAAGCTTTTAAACGGTGCTCACATCTTAATGAACATAAG
AGAGTTCAAAGAGGAGAGAAATCCTGCAAGTATAAAAAATGTGGGGAAGCTTTTAATCACTGCTCAAACC
TTACTACGTAGTAATGAACTAGTCCGTAACTTGAAAGTATTTCGATTTCTTGGCTTTATATATCTTGTGG
AAAGGACGAATGTCATGTCTCACATGCTGTCTAACGCGTTAAGTCGACAATCAACCTCTGGATTACAAAA
TTTGTGAAAGATTGACTGGTATTCTTAACTATGTTGCTCCTTTTACGCTATGTGGATACGCTGCTTTAAT
GCCTTTGTATCATGCTATTGCTTCCCGTATGGCTTTCATTTTCTCCTCCTTGTATAAATCCTGGTTGCTG
TCTCTTTATGAGGAGTTGTGGCCCGTTGTCAGGCAACGTGGCGTGGTGTGCACTGTGTTTGCTGACGCAA
CCCCCACTGGTTGGGGCATTGCCACCACCTGTCAGCTCCTTTCCGGGACTTTCGCTTTCCCCCTCCCTAT
TGCCACGGCGGAACTCATCGCCGCCTGCCTTGCCCGCTGCTGGACAGGGGCTCGGCTGTTGGGCACTGAC
AATTCCGTGGTGTTGTCGGGGAAATCATCGTCCTTTCCTTGGCTGCTCGCCTGTGTTGCCACCTGGATTC
TGCGCGGGACGTCCTTCTGCTACGTCCCTTCGGCCCTCAATCCAGCGGACCTTCCTTCCCGCGGCCTGCT
GCCGGCTCTGCGGCCTCTTCCGCGTCTTCGCCTTCGCCCTCAGACGAGTCGGATCTCCCTTTGGGCCGCC
TCCCCGCGTCGACTTTAAGACCAATGACTTACAAGGCAGCTGTAGATCTTAGCCACTTTTTAAAAGAAAA
GGGGGGACTGGAAGGGCTAATTCACTCCCAACGAAGACAAGATCTGCTTTTTGCTTGTACTGGGTCTCTC
TGGTTAGACCAGATCTGAGCCTGGGAGCTCTCTGGCTAACTAGGGAACCCACTGCTTAAGCCTCAATAAA
GCTTGCCTTGAGTGCTTCAAGTAGTGTGTGCCCGTCTGTTGTGTGACTCTGGTAACTAGAGATCCCTCAG
ACCCTTTTAGTCAGTGTGGAAAATCTCTAGCAGTACGTATAGTAGTTCATGTCATCTTATTATTCAGTAT
TTATAACTTGCAAAGAAATGAATATCAGAGAGTGAGAGGAACTTGTTTATTGCAGCTTATAATGGTTACA
AATAAAGCAATAGCATCACAAATTTCACAAATAAAGCATTTTTTTCACTGCATTCTAGTTGTGGTTTGTC
CAAACTCATCAATGTATCTTATCATGTCTGGCTCTAGCTATCCCGCCCCTAACTCCGCCCATCCCGCCCC
TAACTCCGCCCAGTTCCGCCCATTCTCCGCCCCATGGCTGACTAATTTTTTTTATTTATGCAGAGGCCGA
GGCCGCCTCGGCCTCTGAGCTATTCCAGAAGTAGTGAGGAGGCTTTTTTGGAGGCCTAGGGACGTACCCA
ATTCGCCCTATAGTGAGTCGTATTACGCGCGCTCACTGGCCGTCGTTTTACAACGTCGTGACTGGGAAAA
CCCTGGCGTTACCCAACTTAATCGCCTTGCAGCACATCCCCCTTTCGCCAGCTGGCGTAATAGCGAAGAG
GCCCGCACCGATCGCCCTTCCCAACAGTTGCGCAGCCTGAATGGCGAATGGG
[124 nt withheld, positions 7193-7316]
C
[91 nt withheld, positions 7318-7408]
A
[49 nt withheld, positions 7410-7458]
CCTTTGACGTTGGAGTCCACGTTCTTT
[37 nt withheld, positions 7486-7522]
ACCCTATCTCGGTCTATTCTTTTGATTTATAAGGGATTTTGCCGATTTCGGCCTATTGGTTAAAAAATGA
GCTGATTTAACAAAAATTTAACGCGAATTTTAACAAAATATTAACGCTTACAATTTAGGTGGCACTTTTC
GGGGAAATGTGCGCGGAACCCCTATTTGTTTATTTTTCTAAATACATTCAAATATGTATCCGCTCATGAG
ACAATAACCCTGATAAATGCTTCAATAATATTGAAAAAGGAAGAGTATGAGTATTCAACATTTCCGTGTC
GCCCTTATTCCCTTTTTTGCGGCATTTTGCCTTCCTGTTTTTGCTCACCCAGAAACGCTGGTGAAAGTAA
AAGATGCTGAAGATCAGTTGGGTGCACGAGTGGGTTACATCGAACTGGATCTCAACAGCGGTAAGATCCT
TGAGAGTTTTCGCCCCGAAGAACGTTTTCCAATGATGAGCACTTTTAAAGTTCTGCTATGTGGCGCGGTA
TTATCCCGTATTGACGCCGGGCAAGAGCAACTCGGTCGCCGCATACACTATTCTCAGAATGACTTGGTTG
AGTACTCACCAGTCACAGAAAAGCATCTTACGGATGGCATGACAGTAAGAGAATTATGCAGTGCTGCCAT
AACCATGAGTGATAACACTGCGGCCAACTTACTTCTGACAACGATCGGAGGACCGAAGGAGCTAACCGCT
TTTTTGCACAACATGGGGGATCATGTAACTCGCCTTGATCGTTGGGAACCGGAGCTGAATGAAGCCATAC
CAAACGACGAGCGTGACACCACGATGCCTGTAGCAATGGCAACAACGTTGCGCAAACTATTAACTGGCGA
ACTACTTACTCTAGCTTCCCGGCAACAATTAATAGACTGGATGGAGGCGGATAAAGTTGCAGGACCACTT
CTGCGCTCGGCCCTTCCGGCTGGCTGGTTTATTGCTGATAAATCTGGAGCCGGTGAGCGTGGGTCTCGCG
GTATCATTGCAGCACTGGGGCCAGATGGTAAGCCCTCCCGTATCGTAGTTATCTACACGACGGGGAGTCA
GGCAACTATGGATGAACGAAATAGACAGATCGCTGAGATAGGTGCCTCACTGATTAAGCATTGGTAACTG
TCAGACCAAGTTTACTCATATATACTTTAGATTGATTTAAAACTTCATTTTTAATTTAAAAGGATCTAGG
TGAAGATCCTTTTTGATAATCTCATGACCAAAATCCCTTAACGTGAGTTTTCGTTCCACTGAGCGTCAGA
CCCCGTAGAAAAGATCAAAGGATCTTCTTGAGATCCTTTTTTTCTGCGCGTAATCTGCTGCTTGCAAACA
AAAAAACCACCGCTACCAGCGGTGGTTTGTTTGCCGGATCAAGAGCTACCAACTCTTTTTCCGAAGGTAA
CTGGCTTCAGCAGAGCGCAGATACCAAATACTGTTCTTCTAGTGTAGCCGTAGTTAGGCCACCACTTCAA
GAACTCTGTAGCACCGCCTACATACCTCGCTCTGCTAATCCTGTTACCAGTGGCTGCTGCCAGTGGCGAT
AAGTCGTGTCTTACCGGGTTGGACTCAAGACGATAGTTACCGGATAAGGCGCAGCGGTCGGGCTGAACGG
GGGGTTCGTGCACACAGCCCAGCTTGGAGCGAACGACCTACACCGAACTGAGATACCTACAGCGTGAGCT
ATGAGAAAGCGCCACGCTTCCCGAAGGGAGAAAGGCGGACAGGTATCCGGTAAGCGGCAGGGTCGGAACA
GGAGAGCGCACGAGGGAGCTTCCAGGGGGAAACGCCTGGTATCTTTATAGTCCTGTCGGGTTTCGCCACC
TCTGACTTGAGCGTCGATTTTTGTGATGCTCGTCAGGGGGGCGGAGCCTATGGAAAAACGCCAGCAACGC
GGCCTTTTTACGGTTCCTGGCCTTTTGCTGGCCTTTTGCTCACATGTTCTTTCCTGCGTTATCCCCTGAT
TCTGTGGATAACCGTATTACCGCCTTTGAGTGAGCTGATACCGCTCGCCGCAGCCGAACGACCGAGCGCA
GCGAGTCAGTGAGCGAGGAAGCGGAAGAGCGCCCAATACGCAAACCGCCTCTCCCCGCGCGTTGGCCGAT
TCATTAATGCAGCTGGCACGACAGGTTTCCCGACTGGAAAGCGGGCAGTGAGCGCAACGCAATTAATGTG
AGTTAGCTCACTCATTAGGCACCCCAGGCTTTACACTTTATGCTTCCGGCTCGTATGTTGTGTGGAATTG
TGAGCGGATAACAATTTCACACAGGAAACAGCTATGACCATGATTACGCCAAGCGCGCAATTAACCCTCA
CTAAAGGGAACAAAAGCTGGAGCTGCAAGC
