>Addgene plasmid #143521 | TFORF1564 | depositor partial sequence | sequence record 282693 | Insert
ACCGCCACCATGGAACTGTTGACATTCAGGGATGTGACCATAGAATTCTCTCTGGAGGAGTGGGAGTTTC
TGAACCCTGCTCAGCAGAGTTTGTATAGGAAAGTGATGCTAGAGAACTACAGAAACCTGGTCTCTCTGGG
TCTTACTGTTTCTAAGCCAGAACTGATTAGCCGTCTGGAGCAAAGACAGGAGCCCTGGAATGTGAAGAGA
CATGAGACCATAGCCAAACCCCCAGCTATGTCTTCTCATTACACTGAAGACCTTTTGCCAGAACAGTGCA
TGCAAGATTCATTCCAAAAAGTGATACTGAGAAGATATGGAAGCTGTGGACTTGAGGATTTACACTTAAG
GAAGGATGGGGAAAATGTGGGTGAGTGTAAGGATCAAAAAGAAATTTATAATGGACTTAACCAATGTTTG
TCAACTCTACCTAGCAAAATTTTCCCATATAATAAATGTGTGAAAGTCTTTAGTAAATCATCAAATCTAA
ATAGAGAAAACATAAGACATACTACAGAGAAACTTTTCAAATGTATGCAATGTGGCAAAGTCTTTAAATC
TCACTCAGGCCTTTCTTATCATAAGATAATTCACACTGAAGAGAAACTCTGCATATGTGAGGAATGTGGC
AAAACCTTTAAGTGGTTCTCATACCTTACTAAACATAAGAGAATTCACACTGGAGAGAAACCATACAAAT
GTGAAGAATGTGGCAAAGCTTTTAACTGGTGCTCGAGTCTTACTAAACATAAGAGAATCCATACTGGTGA
GAAACCCTACAAATGTGAAGAATGTGGAAAAGCCTTTCACTGGTGTTCACCCTTTGTTAGACATAAGAAA
ATTCATACAGGAGAAAAACCCTATACATGTGAAGACTGTGGCAGAGCGTTTAACCGGCACTCACATCTCA
CCAAACATAAGACAATTCACACTGGAAAGAAACCCTACAAATGTAAAGAATGTGGGAAAGCCTTTAACCA
CTGCTCACTACTTACTATACATGAGAGAACCCATACGGGAGAGAAACCCTATAAATGTGAAGAATGTGGC
AAAGCTTTTAACTCATCATCAATTCTTACTGAACATAAGGTAATTCATAGCGGAGAGAAACCCTACAAAT
GTGAAAAATGTGACAAAGTCTTTAAGAGGTTCTCATACCTTACTAAACACAAGAGAATTCACACTGGAGA
GAAACCCTACAAATGTGAAGAATGTGGCAAAGCTTTTAACTGGTCCTCAATCCTTACTGAACATAAGAGA
ATTCATACTGGAGAGAAACCCTACAACTGTGAAGAATGTGGAAAAGCCTTTAATCGGTGCTCACACCTTA
CTAGACATAAGAAAATTCATACTGCCGTCAAACGCTATAAATGTGAAGAATGTGGCAAAGCTTTTAAACG
GTGCTCACATCTTAATGAACATAAGAGAGTTCAAAGAGGAGAGAAATCCTGCAAGTATAAAAAATGTGGG
GAAGCTTTTAATCACTGCTCAAACCTTACTACGTAGTAATGAACTAGTCCGTAACTTGAAAGTATTTCGA
TTTCTTGGCTTTATATATCTTGTGGAAAGGACGAATGTCATGTCTCACATGCTGTCTA
