>Addgene plasmid #143521 | TFORF1564 | depositor partial sequence | sequence record 282694 | Barcode
ATGTCATGTCTCACATGCTGTCTA
